Addgene plasmid #114105: pAAV-EFIa-DIO-LMO3 (sbGLuc-VChR1-EYFP)
Purpose: Cre-dependent fusion protein of Gaussia luciferase variant slow burn, Volvox channelrhodopsin-1, and enhanced yellow fluorescent protein for bioluminescent optogenetics
Depositing lab: Ute Hochgeschwender. Depositing organization: Central Michigan University.
Backbone
  Vector backbone: pAAV
  Backbone size w/o insert (bp): 5038
  Total vector size (bp): 7646
  Vector type: Mammalian Expression, AAV
Growth in bacteria
  Bacterial resistance: Ampicillin, 100 μg/mL
  Growth temperature: 37°C
  Growth strain: NEB Stable
  Copy number: Low Copy
Gene/Insert 1
  Gene/Insert name: sbGLuc-VChR1-EYFP (alt name: Gaussia luciferase, slow burn; Volvox Channelrhodopsin 1; EYFP)
  Promoter: EF1alpha
  Cloning method: Unknown
  Sequencing primers: 5′ n/a
Gene/Insert 2
  Gene/Insert name: Volvox Channelrhodopsin 1 (alt name: VChR1)
Gene/Insert 3
  Gene/Insert name: Enhanced Yellow Fluorescent Protein (alt name: EYFP)
Terms and licenses: Academic/Nonprofit Terms; Industry Terms: Not Available to Industry
How to cite: pAAV-EFIa-DIO-LMO3 (sbGLuc-VChR1-EYFP) was a gift from Ute Hochgeschwender (Addgene plasmid # 114105 ; http://n2t.net/addgene:114105 ; RRID:Addgene_114105)
