[The description below was written by a language model from this plasmid's Addgene catalogue record and pLannotate feature annotations shown in this document.]
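Description:
pAAV-EFIa-DIO-LMO3 (sbGLuc-VChR1-EYFP) is an adeno-associated virus transfer plasmid of about 7.6 kb for Cre-dependent mammalian expression of a "luminopsin" fusion protein. It is propagated in bacteria through a ColE1/pUC-type origin and selected with ampicillin via the β-lactamase gene. An f1 phage origin is also present. The catalogue lists it as low copy and grown in a recombination-deficient stable strain, which is common for plasmids carrying repeat-rich AAV2 inverted terminal repeats. The ITRs flank the expression cassette and allow it to be packaged into recombinant AAV. The automated annotation detects the upstream ITR only as short fragments, while the downstream ITR is called in full.

Between the ITRs, the human EF-1α promoter drives a DIO (double-floxed inverted open reading frame) cassette. The coding sequence lies in the antisense orientation and is bracketed by opposing pairs of lox2272 and loxP sites. Cre recombinase therefore inverts the cassette and then excises sites to lock it in the sense orientation, which restricts expression to Cre-expressing cells. The insert encodes the slow-burn variant of Gaussia luciferase fused to Volvox channelrhodopsin-1 and EYFP. The feature table annotates the luciferase and EYFP, plus a short KCNJ2 (Kir2.1)-derived segment just upstream of EYFP, probably a membrane trafficking signal. The unannotated stretch between these features presumably corresponds to VChR1. A WPRE and the bovine growth hormone polyadenylation signal follow the cassette to enhance transcript stability and processing.

The construct is intended for bioluminescent optogenetics, in which light from the tethered luciferase activates the adjoining channelrhodopsin. EYFP reports which cells express the fusion.
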