Features (pLannotate 1.2.2; 25 found; start..end, strand, type, name):
     12..39      +  repeat_region  AAV2 ITR (fragment): inverted terminal repeat of adeno-associated virus serotype 2 inverted
     68..95      +  repeat_region  AAV2 ITR (fragment): inverted terminal repeat of adeno-associated virus serotype 2 inverted
    158..224     +  CDS            small t antigen (fragment): SV40 (simian virus 40) small t antigen
    231..1409    +  promoter       EF-1α promoter: strong constitutive promoter for human elongation factor EF-1α
   1416..1433    +  misc_feature   MCS (fragment): pUC18/19 multiple cloning site
   1440..1473    +  protein_bind   lox2272: Cre-mediated recombination occurs in the 8-bp core sequence (GGATACTT). lox2272 sites are compatible with each other, but incompatible with loxP or loxN sites (Lee and Saito, 1988). Cre recombinase
   1474..1523    -  intron         β-globin intron (fragment): internally truncated intron from human β-globin
   1524..1557    +  protein_bind   loxP: Cre-mediated recombination occurs in the 8-bp core sequence (GCATACAT). Cre recombinase
   1604..2320    -  CDS            EYFP: enhanced YFP mammalian codon-optimized
   2319..2378    -  CDS            KCNJ2 (fragment): KCNJ2_HUMAN - Also known as IRK1. Experimental evidence at protein level: Swiss-Prot protein existence level 1. Probably participates in establishing action potential waveform and excitability of neuronal and muscle tissues. Inward rectifier potassium channels are characterized by a greater tendency to allow potassium to flow into the cell rather than out of it. Their voltage dependence is regulated by the concentration of extracellular potassium; as external potassium is raised, the voltage range of the channel opening shifts to more positive voltages. The inward rectification is mainly due t
   3333..3887    -  CDS            hGLuc: secreted Gaussia luciferase human codon-optimized
   3912..3945    -  protein_bind   lox2272: Cre-mediated recombination occurs in the 8-bp core sequence (GGATACTT). lox2272 sites are compatible with each other, but incompatible with loxP or loxN sites (Lee and Saito, 1988). Cre recombinase
   3946..3995    -  intron         β-globin intron (fragment): internally truncated intron from human β-globin
   3996..4029    -  protein_bind   loxP: Cre-mediated recombination occurs in the 8-bp core sequence (GCATACAT). Cre recombinase
   4030..4054    +  misc_feature   MCS (fragment): pBluescript multiple cloning site
   4054..4642    +  misc_feature   WPRE: woodchuck hepatitis virus posttranscriptional regulatory element
   4676..4787    +  polyA_signal   bGH poly(A) signal: bovine growth hormone polyadenylation signal
   4905..5045    +  repeat_region  AAV2 ITR: inverted terminal repeat of adeno-associated virus serotype 2 inverted
   5050..5101    -  misc_feature   bom (fragment): basis of mobility region from pBR322
   5120..5575    +  rep_origin     f1 ori (sequence partly withheld): f1 bacteriophage origin of replication; arrow indicates direction of (+) strand synthesis
   5576..5625    -  misc_feature   bom (fragment): basis of mobility region from pBR322
   5727..5762    -  CDS            rop (fragment): Rop protein, which maintains plasmids at low copy number; rop
   5857..5961    +  promoter       AmpR promoter: bla
   5962..6822    +  CDS            AmpR: β-lactamase; bla; confers resistance to ampicillin, carbenicillin, and related antibiotics
   6993..7581    +  rep_origin     ori: high-copy-number ColE1/pMB1/pBR322/pUC origin of replication
>Addgene plasmid #114105 | pAAV-EFIa-DIO-LMO3 (sbGLuc-VChR1-EYFP) | addgene full sequence | sequence record 252565 | Addgene NGS Result
CCTGCAGGCAGCTGCGCGCTCGCTCGCTCACTGAGGCCGCCCGGGCGTCGGGCGACCTTTGGTCGCCCGG
CCTCAGTGAGCGAGCGAGCGCGCAGAGAGGGAGTGGCCAACTCCATCACTAGGGGTTCCTGCGGCCGCAC
GCGTAAGCTTTGCAAAGATGGATAAAGTTTTAAACAGAGAGGAATCTTTGCAGCTAATGGACCTTCTAGG
TCTTGAAAGGAGTGGGAATTGGCTCCGGTGCCCGTCAGTGGGCAGAGCGCACATCGCCCACAGTCCCCGA
GAAGTTGGGGGGAGGGGTCGGCAATTGAACCGGTGCCTAGAGAAGGTGGCGCGGGGTAAACTGGGAAAGT
GATGTCGTGTACTGGCTCCGCCTTTTTCCCGAGGGTGGGGGAGAACCGTATATAAGTGCAGTAGTCGCCG
TGAACGTTCTTTTTCGCAACGGGTTTGCCGCCAGAACACAGGTAAGTGCCGTGTGTGGTTCCCGCGGGCC
TGGCCTCTTTACGGGTTATGGCCCTTGCGTGCCTTGAATTACTTCCACCTGGCTGCAGTACGTGATTCTT
GATCCCGAGCTTCGGGTTGGAAGTGGGTGGGAGAGTTCGAGGCCTTGCGCTTAAGGAGCCCCTTCGCCTC
GTGCTTGAGTTGAGGCCTGGCCTGGGCGCTGGGGCCGCCGCGTGCGAATCTGGTGGCACCTTCGCGCCTG
TCTCGCTGCTTTCGATAAGTCTCTAGCCATTTAAAATTTTTGATGACCTGCTGCGACGCTTTTTTTCTGG
CAAGATAGTCTTGTAAATGCGGGCCAAGATCTGCACACTGGTATTTCGGTTTTTGGGGCCGCGGGCGGCG
ACGGGGCCCGTGCGTCCCAGCGCACATGTTCGGCGAGGCGGGGCCTGCGAGCGCGGCCACCGAGAATCGG
ACGGGGGTAGTCTCAAGCTGGCCGGCCTGCTCTGGTGCCTGGCCTCGCGCCGCCGTGTATCGCCCCGCCC
TGGGCGGCAAGGCTGGCCCGGTCGGCACCAGTTGCGTGAGCGGAAAGATGGCCGCTTCCCGGCCCTGCTG
CAGGGAGCTCAAAATGGAGGACGCGGCGCTCGGGAGAGCGGGCGGGTGAGTCACCCACACAAAGGAAAAG
GGCCTTTCCGTCCTCAGCCGTCGCTTCATGTGACTCCACGGAGTACCGGGCGCCGTCCAGGCACCTCGAT
TAGTTCTCGAGCTTTTGGAGTACGTCGTCTTTAGGTTGGGGGGAGGGGTTTTATGCGATGGAGTTTCCCC
ACACTGAGTGGGTGGAGACTGAAGTTAGGCCAGCTTGGCACTTGATGTAATTCTCCTTGGAATTTGCCCT
TTTTGAGTTTGGATCTTGGTTCATTCTCAAGCCTCAGACAGTGGTTCAAAGTTTTTTTCTTCCATTTCAG
GTGTCGTGAGGTACCGGATCCTCTAGAGTCGACTCCGGAATAACTTCGTATAGGATACTTTATACGAAGT
TATGCAGAATGGTAGCTGGATTGTAGCTGCTATTAGCAATATGAAACCTCTTAATAACTTCGTATAGCAT
ACATTATACGAAGTTATGGCGCGCCGCTAGCTAATTCTCATTACACCTCGTTCTCGTAGCAGAACTTGTA
CAGCTCGTCCATGCCGAGAGTGATCCCGGCGGCGGTCACGAACTCCAGCAGGACCATGTGATCGCGCTTC
TCGTTGGGGTCTTTGCTCAGGGCGGACTGGTAGCTCAGGTAGTGGTTGTCGGGCAGCAGCACGGGGCCGT
CGCCGATGGGGGTGTTCTGCTGGTAGTGGTCGGCGAGCTGCACGCTGCCGTCCTCGATGTTGTGGCGGAT
CTTGAAGTTCACCTTGATGCCGTTCTTCTGCTTGTCGGCCATGATATAGACGTTGTGGCTGTTGTAGTTG
TACTCCAGCTTGTGCCCCAGGATGTTGCCGTCCTCCTTGAAGTCGATGCCCTTCAGCTCGATGCGGTTCA
CCAGGGTGTCGCCCTCGAACTTCACCTCGGCGCGGGTCTTGTAGTTGCCGTCGTCCTTGAAGAAGATGGT
GCGCTCCTGGACGTAGCCTTCGGGCATGGCGGACTTGAAGAAGTCGTGCTGCTTCATGTGGTCGGGGTAG
CGGGCGAAGCACTGCAGGCCGTAGCCGAAGGTGGTCACGAGGGTGGGCCAGGGCACGGGCAGCTTGCCGG
TGGTGCAGATGAACTTCAGGGTCAGCTTGCCGTAGGTGGCATCGCCCTCGCCCTCGCCGGACACGCTGAA
CTTGTGGCCGTTTACGTCGCCGTCCAGCTCGACCAGGATGGGCACCACCCCGGTGAACAGCTCCTCGCCC
TTGCTCACCACGTTGATGTCGATCTGGTCCAGGGGGATGTACTCGCCCTCGCTGGTGATCCTGCTCTTGG
CGGCCGCGTCCTCCTCTTCAGCCACCAGTGTCTCAACCTCCATCTCTTGGCCGGCGATCGTAATTTTCTG
CTTCTTTCTGATGTCGCCATACAACAGGATGTGCTCGTGGATTTTGACGCGCAGGTAATTCCCCAGCACA
CCCCACATGTTCTTTGCAATCAGGTCGAGGATGGAGTGCCCAATGGCAGATCCATAAGGGCTGATATGAC
CGAATCCTTCCGTGCCCAGCAGAAACAGGACTGGAAACATTCCCCAAGCCACAAAGAATGTCCAGGCCAT
CACTCGGACCAGTTCTCGACAAATCCCTTTTGGAACTGTGTGGAATGCTTCGATATAAACTTTAGCAGCA
TGAAAATAGGTATACATACCATAGCTCAATGAGATGAGGAAGAACAGGATCTTCGTCCACCCCGTACACA
TGGCGCTGGTTGCGCCCCACACGATGCATCCCACATCAGAAACCAACAGGCCCATAGTCCTTTTGCTATA
ATCGTCCTTCAGGCCTGTGAGGTTGCTCAGATGGATCAGAAGGACCGGGCAGGTGAGGAGCCATTCGCCA
TACCGCATCCAAACTACGCCGTTCCCTGAAGACAGCCACAGTGTTGCAGGGCTGTCGAACTCGTGGAAGG
CCTCGATGATGCTTTTCATCATTTCTATCAAGGCTACGTAAACCTCCTCCCATCCGCAGGTAGCTCGCCA
CGCTTGATACGCATACCACCCCAGGCAAGCCACTGACAAAGCAAAGACTACCCACTGAAGAGTAATTGCT
ATTGTCTTTTCAATGGAAGTGCCGCGACTCCGAAGCCAACCTTCACAGTAACACTGTCCTCTTGGCATGC
AGACGGTGCCGTTTCCGAGGTCGGTTGGGTAGCGAACTATGAGGCTTCTAGCAACAGGGTAATCCATGGT
GGCGGATCCGGCAATTCCACCACACTGGACTAGTGGGTCGCCGTCACCACCGGCCCCCTTGATCTTGTCC
ACCTGGCCCTGGATCTTGCTGGCAAAGGTCGCACAGCGTTGCGGCAGCCACTTCTTGAGCAGGTCAGAAC
ACTGCACGTTGGCAAGCCCTTTGAGGCAGCCAGTTGTGCAGTCCACACACAGATCGACCTGTGCGATGAA
CTGCTCCAGGGGCTCCAAGTCCTTGAACCCAGGAATCTCAGGAATGTCGACGATCGCCTCGCCTATGCCG
CCCTGTGCGGACTCTTTGTCGCCTTCGTAGGTGTGGCAGCGTCCTGGGATGAACTTCTTCATCTTGGGCG
TGCACTTGATGTGGGACAGGCAGATCAGACAGCCCCTGGTGCAGCCAGCTTTCCGGGCATTGGCTTCCAG
CTCTTTGAGCACCTCCAGCGGCAGCTTCTTGCCGGGCAACTTCCCGCGGTCAGCATCGAGATCCGTGGTC
GCGAAGTTGCTGGCCACGGCCACGATGTTGAAGTCTTCGTTGTTCTCGGTGGGCTTGGCCTCGGCCACAG
CGATGCAGATCAGGGCAAACAGAACTTTGACTCCCATGGTGGCAAGCTTACCGGTGCTAGCATAACTTCG
TATAAAGTATCCTATACGAAGTTATTTGCCTTAACCCAGAAATTATCACTGTTATTCTTTAGAATGGTGC
AAAGAATAACTTCGTATAATGTATGCTATACGAAGTTATGAATTCGATATCAAGCTTATCGATAATCAAC
CTCTGGATTACAAAATTTGTGAAAGATTGACTGGTATTCTTAACTATGTTGCTCCTTTTACGCTATGTGG
ATACGCTGCTTTAATGCCTTTGTATCATGCTATTGCTTCCCGTATGGCTTTCATTTTCTCCTCCTTGTAT
AAATCCTGGTTGCTGTCTCTTTATGAGGAGTTGTGGCCCGTTGTCAGGCAACGTGGCGTGGTGTGCACTG
TGTTTGCTGACGCAACCCCCACTGGTTGGGGCATTGCCACCACCTGTCAGCTCCTTTCCGGGACTTTCGC
TTTCCCCCTCCCTATTGCCACGGCGGAACTCATCGCCGCCTGCCTTGCCCGCTGCTGGACAGGGGCTCGG
CTGTTGGGCACTGACAATTCCGTGGTGTTGTCGGGGAAATCATCGTCCTTTCCTTGGCTGCTCGCCTATG
TTGCCACCTGGATTCTGCGCGGGACGTCCTTCTGCTACGTCCCTTCGGCCCTCAATCCAGCGGACCTTCC
TTCCCGCGGCCTGCTGCCGGCTCTGCGGCCTCTTCCGCGTCTTCGCCTTCGCCCTCAGACGAGTCGGATC
TCCCTTTGGGCCGCCTCCCCGCATCGATACCGAGCGCTGCTCGAGAGATCTTCGACTGTGCCTTCTAGTT
GCCAGCCATCTGTTGTTTGCCCCTCCCCCGTGCCTTCCTTGACCCTGGAAGGTGCCACTCCCACTGTCCT
TTCCTAATAAAATGAGGAAATTGCATCGCATTGTCTGAGTAGGTGTCATTCTATTCTGGGGGGTGGGGTG
GGGCAGGACAGCAAGGGGGAGGATTGGGAAGACAATAGCAGGCATGAGATCTCACGTGCGGACCGAGCGG
CCGCAGGAACCCCTAGTGATGGAGTTGGCCACTCCCTCTCTGCGCGCTCGCTCGCTCACTGAGGCCGGGC
GACCAAAGGTCGCCCGACGCCCGGGCTTTGCCCGGGCGGCCTCAGTGAGCGAGCGAGCGCGCAGCTGCCT
GCAGGGGCGCCTGATGCGGTATTTTCTCCTTACGCATCTGTGCGGTATTTCACACCGCATA
[95 nt withheld, positions 5102-5196]
T
[46 nt withheld, positions 5198-5243]
C
[141 nt withheld, positions 5245-5385]
CCTTTGACGTTGGAGTCCACGTTCTTT
[37 nt withheld, positions 5413-5449]
ACTCTATCTCGGGCTATTCTTTTGATTTATAAGGGATTTTGCCGATTTCGGTCTATTGGTTAAAAAATGA
GCTGATTTAACAAAAATTTAACGCGAATTTTAACAAAATATTAACGTTTACAATTTTATGGTGCACTCTC
AGTACAATCTGCTCTGATGCCGCATAGTTAAGCCAGCCCCGACACCCGCCAACACCCGCTGACGCGCCCT
GACGGGCTTGTCTGCTCCCGGCATCCGCTTACAGACAAGCTGTGACCGTCTCCGGGAGCTGCATGTGTCA
GAGGTTTTCACCGTCATCACCGAAACGCGCGAGACGAAAGGGCCTCGTGATACGCCTATTTTTATAGGTT
AATGTCATGATAATAATGGTTTCTTAGACGTCAGGTGGCACTTTTCGGGGAAATGTGCGCGGAACCCCTA
TTTGTTTATTTTTCTAAATACATTCAAATATGTATCCGCTCATGAGACAATAACCCTGATAAATGCTTCA
ATAATATTGAAAAAGGAAGAGTATGAGTATTCAACATTTCCGTGTCGCCCTTATTCCCTTTTTTGCGGCA
TTTTGCCTTCCTGTTTTTGCTCACCCAGAAACGCTGGTGAAAGTAAAAGATGCTGAAGATCAGTTGGGTG
CACGAGTGGGTTACATCGAACTGGATCTCAACAGCGGTAAGATCCTTGAGAGTTTTCGCCCCGAAGAACG
TTTTCCAATGATGAGCACTTTTAAAGTTCTGCTATGTGGCGCGGTATTATCCCGTATTGACGCCGGGCAA
GAGCAACTCGGTCGCCGCATACACTATTCTCAGAATGACTTGGTTGAGTACTCACCAGTCACAGAAAAGC
ATCTTACGGATGGCATGACAGTAAGAGAATTATGCAGTGCTGCCATAACCATGAGTGATAACACTGCGGC
CAACTTACTTCTGACAACGATCGGAGGACCGAAGGAGCTAACCGCTTTTTTGCACAACATGGGGGATCAT
GTAACTCGCCTTGATCGTTGGGAACCGGAGCTGAATGAAGCCATACCAAACGACGAGCGTGACACCACGA
TGCCTGTAGCAATGGCAACAACGTTGCGCAAACTATTAACTGGCGAACTACTTACTCTAGCTTCCCGGCA
ACAATTAATAGACTGGATGGAGGCGGATAAAGTTGCAGGACCACTTCTGCGCTCGGCCCTTCCGGCTGGC
TGGTTTATTGCTGATAAATCTGGAGCCGGTGAGCGTGGGTCTCGCGGTATCATTGCAGCACTGGGGCCAG
ATGGTAAGCCCTCCCGTATCGTAGTTATCTACACGACGGGGAGTCAGGCAACTATGGATGAACGAAATAG
ACAGATCGCTGAGATAGGTGCCTCACTGATTAAGCATTGGTAACTGTCAGACCAAGTTTACTCATATATA
CTTTAGATTGATTTAAAACTTCATTTTTAATTTAAAAGGATCTAGGTGAAGATCCTTTTTGATAATCTCA
TGACCAAAATCCCTTAACGTGAGTTTTCGTTCCACTGAGCGTCAGACCCCGTAGAAAAGATCAAAGGATC
TTCTTGAGATCCTTTTTTTCTGCGCGTAATCTGCTGCTTGCAAACAAAAAAACCACCGCTACCAGCGGTG
GTTTGTTTGCCGGATCAAGAGCTACCAACTCTTTTTCCGAAGGTAACTGGCTTCAGCAGAGCGCAGATAC
CAAATACTGTTCTTCTAGTGTAGCCGTAGTTAGGCCACCACTTCAAGAACTCTGTAGCACCGCCTACATA
CCTCGCTCTGCTAATCCTGTTACCAGTGGCTGCTGCCAGTGGCGATAAGTCGTGTCTTACCGGGTTGGAC
TCAAGACGATAGTTACCGGATAAGGCGCAGCGGTCGGGCTGAACGGGGGGTTCGTGCACACAGCCCAGCT
TGGAGCGAACGACCTACACCGAACTGAGATACCTACAGCGTGAGCTATGAGAAAGCGCCACGCTTCCCGA
AGGGAGAAAGGCGGACAGGTATCCGGTAAGCGGCAGGGTCGGAACAGGAGAGCGCACGAGGGAGCTTCCA
GGGGGAAACGCCTGGTATCTTTATAGTCCTGTCGGGTTTCGCCACCTCTGACTTGAGCGTCGATTTTTGT
GATGCTCGTCAGGGGGGCGGAGCCTATGGAAAAACGCCAGCAACGCGGCCTTTTTACGGTTCCTGGCCTT
TTGCTGGCCTTTTGCTCACATGT
